>Addgene plasmid #20249 | Ub[9]-mRFP[1] | depositor full sequence | sequence record 9532 | Author sequence
AGCTTTGTGGATCGCTGTGATCGTCACTTGACAATGCAGATCTTCGTGAAGACTCTGACTGGTAAGACCA
TCACCCTCGAGGTTGAGCCCAGTGACACCATCGAGAATGTCAAGGCAAAGATCCAAGATAAGGAAGGCAT
CCCTCCTGACCAGCAGAGGCTGATCTTTGCTGGAAAACAGCTGGAAGATGGGCGCACCCTGTCTGACTAC
AACATCCAGAAAGAGTCCACCCTGCACCTGGTGCTCCGTCTCAGAGGTGGGATGCAAATCTTCGTGAAGA
CACTCACTGGCAAGACCATCACCCTTGAGGTCGAGCCCAGTGACACCATCGAGAACGTCAAAGCAAAGAT
CCAGGACAAGGAAGGCATTCCTCCTGACCAGCAGAGGTTGATCTTTGCCGGAAAGCAGCTGGAAGATGGG
CGCACCCTGTCTGACTACAACATCCAGAAAGAGTCTACCCTGCACCTGGTGCTCCGTCTCAGAGGTGGGA
TGCAGATCTTCGTGAAGACCCTGACTGGTAAGACCATCACCCTCGAGGTGGAGCCCAGTGACACCATCGA
GAATGTCAAGGCAAAGATCCAAGATAAGGAAGGCATTCCTTCTGATCAGCAGAGGTTGATCTTTGCCGGA
AAACAGCTGGAAGATGGTCGTACCCTGTCTGACTACAACATCCAGAAAGAGTCCACCTTGCACCTGGTAC
TCCGTCTCAGAGGTGGGATGCAAATCTTCGTGAAGACACTCACTGGCAAGACCATCACCCTTGAGGTCGA
GCCCAGTGACACTATCGAGAACGTCAAAGCAAAGATCCAAGACAAGGAAGGCATTCCTCCTGACCAGCAG
AGGTTGATCTTTGCCGGAAAGCAGCTGGAAGATGGGCGCACCCTGTCTGACTACAACATCCAGAAAGAGT
CTACCCTGCACCTGGTGCTCCGTCTCAGAGGTGGGATGCAGATCTTCGTGAAGACCCTGACTGGTAAGAC
CATCACTCTCGAAGTGGAGCCGAGTGACACCATTGAGAATGTCAAGGCAAAGATCCAAGACAAGGAAGGC
ATCCCTCCTGACCAGCAGAGGTTGATCTTTGCCGGAAAACAGCTGGAAGATGGTCGTACCCTGTCTGACT
ACAACATCCAGAAAGAGTCCACCTTGCACCTGGTGCTCCGTCTCAGAGGTGGGATGCAGATCTTCGTGAA
GACCCTGACTGGTAAGACCATCACTCTCGAGGTGGAGCCGAGTGACACCATTGAGAATGTCAAGGCAAAG
ATCCAAGACAAGGAAGGCATCCCTCCTGACCAGCAGAGGTTGATCTTTGCTGGGAAACAGCTGGAAGATG
GACGCACCCTGTCTGACTACAACATCCAGAAAGAGTCCACCCTGCACCTGGTGCTCCGTCTTAGAGGTGG
GATGCAGATCTTCGTGAAGACCCTGACTGGTAAGACCATCACTCTCGAAGTGGAGCCGAGTGACACCATT
GAGAATGTCAAGGCAAAGATCCAAGACAAGGAAGGCATCCCTCCTGACCAGCAGAGGTTGATCTTTGCTG
GGAAACAGCTGGAAGATGGACGCACCCTGTCTGACTACAACATCCAGAAAGAGTCCACCCTGCACCTGGT
GCTCCGTCTTAGAGGTGGGATGCAGATCTTCGTGAAGACCCTGACTGGTAAGACCATCACTCTCGAAGTA
GAGCCGAGTGACACCATTGAGAATGTCAAGGCAAAGATCCAAGACAAGGAAGGCATCCCTCCTGACCAGC
AGAGGTTGATCTTTGCTGGGAAACAGCTGGAAGATGGACGCACCCTGTCTGACTACAACATCCAGAAAGA
GTCCACCCTGCACCTGGTGCTCCGTCTCAGAGGTGGGATGCAGATCTTCGTGAAGACCCTGACTGGTAAG
ACCATCACCCTCGAGGTGGAGCCCAGTGACACCATCGAGAATGTCAAGGCAAAGATCCAAGATAAGGAAG
GCATCCCTCCTGATCAGCAGAGGTTGATCTTTGCTGGGAAACAGCTGGAAGATGGACGCACCCTGTCTGA
CTACAACATCCAGAAAGAGTCCACTCTGCACTTGGTCCTGCGCTTGAGGGGGGGTGTCGGAGTTTCCCCT
TTTAAGGTTTCAACGGATCCGATGGCCTCCTCCGAGGACGTCATCAAGGAGTTCATGCGCTTCAAGGTGC
GCATGGAGGGCTCCGTGAACGGCCACGAGTTCGAGATCGAGGGCGAGGGCGAGGGCCGCCCCTACGAGGG
CACCCAGACCGCCAAGCTGAAGGTGACCAAGGGCGGCCCCCTGCCCTTCGCCTGGGACATCCTGTCCCCT
CAGTTCCAGTACGGCTCCAAGGCCTACGTGAAGCACCCCGCCGACATCCCCGACTACTTGAAGCTGTCCT
TCCCCGAGGGCTTCAAGTGGGAGCGCGTGATGAACTTCGAGGACGGCGGCGTGGTGACCGTGACCCAGGA
CTCCTCCCTGCAGGACGGCGAGTTCATCTACAAGGTGAAGCTGCGCGGCACCAACTTCCCCTCCGACGGC
CCCGTAATGCAGAAGAAGACCATGGGCTGGGAGGCCTCCACCGAGCGGATGTACCCCGAGGACGGCGCCC
TGAAGGGCGAGATCAAGATGAGGCTGAAGCTGAAGGACGGCGGCCACTACGACGCCGAGGTCAAGACCAC
CTACATGGCCAAGAAGCCCGTGCAGCTGCCCGGCGCCTACAAGACCGACATCAAGCTGGACATCACCTCC
CACAACGAGGACTACACCATCGTGGAACAGTACGAGCGCGCCGAGGGCCGCCACTCCACCGGCGCCTAAG
CGGCCGCGACTCTAGATCATAATCAGCCATACCACATTTGTAGAGGTTTTACTTGCTTTAAAAAACCTCC
CACACCTCCCCCTGAACCTGAAACATAAAATGAATGCAATTGTTGTTGTTAACTTGTTTATTGCAGCTTA
TAATGGTTACAAATAAAGCAATAGCATCACAAATTTCACAAATAAAGCATTTTTTTCACTGCATTCTAGT
TGTGGTTTGTCCAAACTCATCAATGTATCTTAAGGCGTAAATTGTAAGCGTTAATATTTTGTTAAAATTC
GCGTTAAATTTTTGTTAAATCAGCTCATTTTTTAACCAATAGGCCGAAATCGGCAAAATCCCTTATAAAT
CAAAAGAATAGACCGAGATAGGGT
[37 nt withheld, positions 3175-3211]
AAAGAACGTGGACTCCAACGTCAAAGG
[49 nt withheld, positions 3239-3287]
T
[91 nt withheld, positions 3289-3379]
G
[124 nt withheld, positions 3381-3504]
CAGGTGGCACTTTTCGGGGAAATGTGCGCGGAACCCCTATTTGTTTATTTTTCTAAATACATTCAAATAT
GTATCCGCTCATGAGACAATAACCCTGATAAATGCTTCAATAATATTGAAAAAGGAAGAGTCCTGAGGCG
GAAAGAACCAGCTGTGGAATGTGTGTCAGTTAGGGTGTGGAAAGTCCCCAGGCTCCCCAGCAGGCAGAAG
TATGCAAAGCATGCATCTCAATTAGTCAGCAACCAGGTGTGGAAAGTCCCCAGGCTCCCCAGCAGGCAGA
AGTATGCAAAGCATGCATCTCAATTAGTCAGCAACCATAGTCCCGCCCCTAACTCCGCCCATCCCGCCCC
TAACTCCGCCCAGTTCCGCCCATTCTCCGCCCCATGGCTGACTAATTTTTTTTATTTATGCAGAGGCCGA
GGCCGCCTCGGCCTCTGAGCTATTCCAGAAGTAGTGAGGAGGCTTTTTTGGAGGCCTAGGCTTTTGCAAA
GATCGATCAAGAGACAGGATGAGGATCGTTTCGCATGATTGAACAAGATGGATTGCACGCAGGTTCTCCG
GCCGCTTGGGTGGAGAGGCTATTCGGCTATGACTGGGCACAACAGACAATCGGCTGCTCTGATGCCGCCG
TGTTCCGGCTGTCAGCGCAGGGGCGCCCGGTTCTTTTTGTCAAGACCGACCTGTCCGGTGCCCTGAATGA
ACTGCAAGACGAGGCAGCGCGGCTATCGTGGCTGGCCACGACGGGCGTTCCTTGCGCAGCTGTGCTCGAC
GTTGTCACTGAAGCGGGAAGGGACTGGCTGCTATTGGGCGAAGTGCCGGGGCAGGATCTCCTGTCATCTC
ACCTTGCTCCTGCCGAGAAAGTATCCATCATGGCTGATGCAATGCGGCGGCTGCATACGCTTGATCCGGC
TACCTGCCCATTCGACCACCAAGCGAAACATCGCATCGAGCGAGCACGTACTCGGATGGAAGCCGGTCTT
GTCGATCAGGATGATCTGGACGAAGAGCATCAGGGGCTCGCGCCAGCCGAACTGTTCGCCAGGCTCAAGG
CGAGCATGCCCGACGGCGAGGATCTCGTCGTGACCCATGGCGATGCCTGCTTGCCGAATATCATGGTGGA
AAATGGCCGCTTTTCTGGATTCATCGACTGTGGCCGGCTGGGTGTGGCGGACCGCTATCAGGACATAGCG
TTGGCTACCCGTGATATTGCTGAAGAGCTTGGCGGCGAATGGGCTGACCGCTTCCTCGTGCTTTACGGTA
TCGCCGCTCCCGATTCGCAGCGCATCGCCTTCTATCGCCTTCTTGACGAGTTCTTCTGAGCGGGACTCTG
GGGTTCGAAATGACCGACCAAGCGACGCCCAACCTGCCATCACGAGATTTCGATTCCACCGCCGCCTTCT
ATGAAAGGTTGGGCTTCGGAATCGTTTTCCGGGACGCCGGCTGGATGATCCTCCAGCGCGGGGATCTCAT
GCTGGAGTTCTTCGCCCACCCTAGGGGGAGGCTAACTGAAACACGGAAGGAGACAATACCGGAAGGAACC
CGCGCTATGACGGCAATAAAAAGACAGAATAAAACGCACGGTGTTGGGTCGTTTGTTCATAAACGCGGGG
TTCGGTCCCAGGGCTGGCACTCTGTCGATACCCCACCGAGACCCCATTGGGGCCAATACGCCCGCGTTTC
TTCCTTTTCCCCACCCCACCCCCCAAGTTCGGGTGAAGGCCCAGGGCTCGCAGCCAACGTCGGGGCGGCA
GGCCCTGCCATAGCCTCAGGTTACTCATATATACTTTAGATTGATTTAAAACTTCATTTTTAATTTAAAA
GGATCTAGGTGAAGATCCTTTTTGATAATCTCATGACCAAAATCCCTTAACGTGAGTTTTCGTTCCACTG
AGCGTCAGACCCCGTAGAAAAGATCAAAGGATCTTCTTGAGATCCTTTTTTTCTGCGCGTAATCTGCTGC
TTGCAAACAAAAAAACCACCGCTACCAGCGGTGGTTTGTTTGCCGGATCAAGAGCTACCAACTCTTTTTC
CGAAGGTAACTGGCTTCAGCAGAGCGCAGATACCAAATACTGTCCTTCTAGTGTAGCCGTAGTTAGGCCA
CCACTTCAAGAACTCTGTAGCACCGCCTACATACCTCGCTCTGCTAATCCTGTTACCAGTGGCTGCTGCC
AGTGGCGATAAGTCGTGTCTTACCGGGTTGGACTCAAGACGATAGTTACCGGATAAGGCGCAGCGGTCGG
GCTGAACGGGGGGTTCGTGCACACAGCCCAGCTTGGAGCGAACGACCTACACCGAACTGAGATACCTACA
GCGTGAGCTATGAGAAAGCGCCACGCTTCCCGAAGGGAGAAAGGCGGACAGGTATCCGGTAAGCGGCAGG
GTCGGAACAGGAGAGCGCACGAGGGAGCTTCCAGGGGGAAACGCCTGGTATCTTTATAGTCCTGTCGGGT
TTCGCCACCTCTGACTTGAGCGTCGATTTTTGTGATGCTCGTCAGGGGGGCGGAGCCTATGGAAAAACGC
CAGCAACGCGGCCTTTTTACGGTTCCTGGCCTTTTGCTGGCCTTTTGCTCACATGTTCTTTCCTGCGTTA
TCCCCTGATTCTGTGGATAACCGTATTACCGCCATGCATTAGTTATTAATAGTAATCAATTACGGGGTCA
TTAGTTCATAGCCCATATATGGAGTTCCGCGTTACATAACTTACGGTAAATGGCCCGCCTGGCTGACCGC
CCAACGACCCCCGCCCATTGACGTCAATAATGACGTATGTTCCCATAGTAACGCCAATAGGGACTTTCCA
TTGACGTCAATGGGTGGAGTATTTACGGTAAACTGCCCACTTGGCAGTACATCAAGTGTATCATATGCCA
AGTACGCCCCCTATTGACGTCAATGACGGTAAATGGCCCGCCTGGCATTATGCCCAGTACATGACCTTAT
GGGACTTTCCTACTTGGCAGTACATCTACGTATTAGTCATCGCTATTACCATGGTGATGCGGTTTTGGCA
GTACATCAATGGGCGTGGATAGCGGTTTGACTCACGGGGATTTCCAAGTCTCCACCCCATTGACGTCAAT
GGGAGTTTGTTTTGGCACCAAAATCAACGGGACTTTCCAAAATGTCGTAACAACTCCGCCCCATTGACGC
AAATGGGCGGTAGGCGTGTACGGTGGGAGGTCTATATAAGCAGAGCTGGTTTAGTGAACCGTCAGATCCG
CTAGCGCTACCGGACTCAGATCTCGAGCTCA
Features (pLannotate 1.2.2; 19 found; start..end, strand, type, name):
      4..30      +  promoter       UbC promoter (fragment): human ubiquitin C promoter
     34..717     +  CDS            UBB: UBB_HUMAN - Experimental evidence at protein level: Swiss-Prot protein existence level 1. [Ubiquitin]: Exists either covalently attached to another protein, or free (unanchored). When covalently bound, it is conjugated to target proteins via an isopeptide bond either as a monomer (monoubiquitin), a polymer linked via different Lys residues of the ubiquitin (polyubiquitin chains) or a linear polymer linked via the initiator Met of the ubiquitin (linear polyubiquitin chains). Polyubiquitin chains, when attached to a target protein, have different functions depending on the Lys residue of the ubi
    673..1173    +  CDS            UBIQP_XENLA: Experimental evidence at protein level: Swiss-Prot protein existence level 1. Ubiquitin exists either covalently attached to another protein, or free (unanchored). When covalently bound, it is conjugated to target proteins via an isopeptide bond either as a monomer (monoubiquitin), a polymer linked via different Lys residues of the ubiquitin (polyubiquitin chains) or a linear polymer linked via the initiator Met of the ubiquitin (linear polyubiquitin chains). Polyubiquitin chains, when attached to a target protein, have different functions depending on the Lys residue of the ubiquitin that is
   1129..1629    +  CDS            UBIQP_XENLA: Experimental evidence at protein level: Swiss-Prot protein existence level 1. Ubiquitin exists either covalently attached to another protein, or free (unanchored). When covalently bound, it is conjugated to target proteins via an isopeptide bond either as a monomer (monoubiquitin), a polymer linked via different Lys residues of the ubiquitin (polyubiquitin chains) or a linear polymer linked via the initiator Met of the ubiquitin (linear polyubiquitin chains). Polyubiquitin chains, when attached to a target protein, have different functions depending on the Lys residue of the ubiquitin that is
   1585..2085    +  CDS            UBIQP_XENLA: Experimental evidence at protein level: Swiss-Prot protein existence level 1. Ubiquitin exists either covalently attached to another protein, or free (unanchored). When covalently bound, it is conjugated to target proteins via an isopeptide bond either as a monomer (monoubiquitin), a polymer linked via different Lys residues of the ubiquitin (polyubiquitin chains) or a linear polymer linked via the initiator Met of the ubiquitin (linear polyubiquitin chains). Polyubiquitin chains, when attached to a target protein, have different functions depending on the Lys residue of the ubiquitin that is
   2122..2799    +  CDS            mRFP1: monomeric derivative of DsRed (Campbell et al., 2002) mammalian codon-optimized
   2815..2898    +  CDS            large T antigen (fragment): large T antigen from SV40 (simian virus 40)
   2921..3042    +  polyA_signal   SV40 poly(A) signal: SV40 polyadenylation signal
   3076..3504    -  rep_origin     f1 ori (sequence partly withheld): f1 bacteriophage origin of replication; arrow indicates direction of (+) strand synthesis
   3531..3635    +  promoter       AmpR promoter: bla
   3637..3994    +  promoter       SV40 promoter: SV40 enhancer and early promoter
   4029..4823    +  CDS            NeoR/KanR: aminoglycoside phosphotransferase from Tn5; aph(3')-II (or nptII); confers resistance to neomycin, kanamycin, and G418 (Geneticin®)
   4844..4996    +  CDS            ble (fragment): BLE_KLEPN - Experimental evidence at protein level: Swiss-Prot protein existence level 1. Binding protein with a strong affinity to the bleomycin family of antibiotics. Binds to CL990; an antimitotic-antibiotic compound. From Klebsiella pneumoniae.
   5055..5102    +  polyA_signal   HSV TK poly(A) signal: herpes simplex virus thymidine kinase polyadenylation signal (Cole and Stacy, 1985)
   5193..5209    -  polyA_signal   bGH poly(A) signal (fragment): bovine growth hormone polyadenylation signal
   5431..6019    +  rep_origin     ori: high-copy-number ColE1/pMB1/pBR322/pUC origin of replication
   6194..6497    +  enhancer       CMV enhancer: human cytomegalovirus immediate early enhancer
   6498..6701    +  promoter       CMV promoter: human cytomegalovirus (CMV) immediate early promoter
   6724..5       +  misc_feature   MCS (fragment) (across the origin): multiple cloning site
