[The description below was written by a language model from this plasmid's Addgene catalogue record and pLannotate feature annotations shown in this document.]
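Description:
Ub[9]-mRFP[1] is a mammalian expression plasmid built on the mRFP-N1 backbone, in which the human polyubiquitin gene UBC is fused in frame to a C-terminal monomeric red fluorescent protein (mRFP1). The UBC coding region was inserted between HindIII and BamHI sites, and its stop codon (position 686) was changed to glycine so that translation reads through from the last ubiquitin repeat into mRFP1. The feature table shows an uninterrupted run of head-to-tail ubiquitin coding repeats spanning roughly 2 kb, consistent with the nine tandem units implied by the name. These appear as overlapping matches to human and Xenopus polyubiquitin entries because the ubiquitin sequence is so highly conserved. A short piece annotated as UbC promoter just upstream of the start is probably 5′ untranslated sequence carried along with the cDNA. Expression is driven by the CMV immediate-early enhancer and promoter and terminated by the SV40 polyadenylation signal.

The backbone carries a high-copy pUC-type origin and an f1 origin. It also has a NeoR/KanR cassette under dual bacterial (bla) and SV40 early promoters with an HSV TK poly(A) signal, giving kanamycin selection in E. coli and the option of G418 selection in mammalian cells. The catalogue's insert size of 6,755 bp equals the length of the full plasmid sequence, so it appears to describe the whole construct rather than the insert alone.

Polyubiquitin precursors are normally cleaved into monomers by deubiquitinating enzymes. The fusion would therefore be expected to yield ubiquitin and mRFP in about a 9:1 ratio, so that red fluorescence marks cells overexpressing ubiquitin, though the record does not state this. The associated study concerns accumulation of aggregation-prone proteasome substrates under proteotoxic stress.
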