Addgene plasmid #20249: Ub[9]-mRFP[1]
Depositing lab: Nico Dantuma. Publication: Selective accumulation of aggregation-prone proteasome substrates in response to proteotoxic stress. Salomons FA, Menendez-Benito V, Bottcher C, McCray BA, Taylor JP, Dantuma NP. Mol Cell Biol. 2009 Apr;29(7):1774-85. doi: 10.1128/MCB.01485-08. Epub 2009 Jan 21. PubMed 19158272.
Backbone
  Vector backbone: mRFP-N1
  Backbone size w/o insert (bp): 4678
  Vector type: Mammalian Expression
Growth in bacteria
  Bacterial resistance: Kanamycin, 50 μg/mL
  Growth temperature: 37°C
  Growth strain: DH5alpha
  Copy number: High Copy
Gene/Insert
  Gene/Insert name: ubiquitin C (alt names: UBC; UBC-mRFP)
  Species: H. sapiens (human)
  Insert size (bp): 6755
  Mutation: changed Stop codon 686 to Glycine
  GenBank ID: NM_021009
  Entrez Gene: UBC (a.k.a. HMG20)
  Tag / fusion protein: mRFP (C terminal on backbone)
  Cloning method: Restriction Enzyme; 5′ cloning site HindIII (not destroyed); 3′ cloning site BamH1 (not destroyed)
  Sequencing primers: 5′ n/a
Terms and licenses: Academic/Nonprofit Terms; Industry Terms: Not Available to Industry
How to cite: Ub[9]-mRFP[1] was a gift from Nico Dantuma (Addgene plasmid # 20249 ; http://n2t.net/addgene:20249 ; RRID:Addgene_20249)
