>Addgene plasmid #20249 | Ub[9]-mRFP[1] | addgene partial sequence | sequence record 26644 | 20249 with CMV-F
GTCAGATCCGCTAGCGCTACCGGACTCAGATCTCGAGCTCAAGCTTTGTGGATCGCTGTGATCGTCACTT
AACAATGCAGATCTTCGTGAAGACTCTGACTGGTAAGACCATCACCCTCGAGGTTGAGCCCAGTGACACC
ATCGAGAATGTCAAGGCAAAGATCCAAGATAAGGAAGGCATCCCTCCTGACCAGCAGAGGCTGATCTTTG
CTGGAAAACAGCTGGAAGATGGGCGCACCCTGTCTGACTACAACATCCAGAAAGAGTCCACCCTGCACCT
GGTGCTCCGTCTCAGAGGTGGGATGCAAATCTTCGTGAAGACACTCACTGGCAAGACCATCACCCTTGAG
GTGGAGCCCAGTGACACCATCGAGAACGTCAAAGCAAAGATCCAGGACAAGGAAGGCATTCCTCCTGACC
AGCAGAGGTTGATCTTTGCCGGAAAGCAGCTGGAAGATGGGCGCACCCTGTCTGACTACAACATCCAGAA
AGAGTCTACCCTGCACCTGGTGCTCCGTCTCAGAGGTGGGATGCAGATCTTCGTGAAGACCCTGACTGGT
AAGACCATCACCCTCGAGGTGGAGCCCAGTGACACCATCGAGAATGTCAAGGCAAAGATCCAAGATAAGG
AAGGCATTCCTCCTGATCAGCANAGGTTGATCTTTGCCGGAAAACAGCTGGAANATGGTCGTACCCTGTC
TGACTACAACATCCAGAAAGAGTCCACCTTGCACCTGGTACTCCGTCTCA
